Addgene plasmid #188268: pCAG-Cas12i-Max-T2A-EGFP
Purpose: Mammalian expression, Genome editing
Depositing lab: Wei Li. Depositing organization: Institute of Zoology, Chinese Academy of Sciences. Publication: Synergistic engineering of CRISPR-Cas nucleases enables robust mammalian genome editing. Chen Y, Hu Y, Wang X, Luo S, Yang N, Chen Y, Li Z, Zhou Q, Li W. Innovation (Camb). 2022 May 26;3(4):100264. doi: 10.1016/j.xinn.2022.100264. eCollection 2022 Jul 12. PubMed 35693153.
Backbone
  Vector backbone: pUC19
  Vector type: Mammalian Expression, CRISPR
Growth in bacteria
  Bacterial resistance: Ampicillin, 100 μg/mL
  Growth temperature: 37°C
  Growth strain: DH5alpha
  Copy number: High Copy
Gene/Insert
  Gene/Insert name: Cas12i-Max
  Species: Synthetic
  Mutation: none
  Promoter: CAG
  Cloning method: Gibson Cloning
Terms and licenses: Academic/Nonprofit Terms; Industry Terms: Not Available to Industry
How to cite: pCAG-Cas12i-Max-T2A-EGFP was a gift from Wei Li (Addgene plasmid # 188268 ; http://n2t.net/addgene:188268 ; RRID:Addgene_188268)
