[The description below was written by a language model from this plasmid's Addgene catalogue record and pLannotate feature annotations shown in this document.]
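Description:
pCAG-Cas12i-Max-T2A-EGFP is a mammalian expression plasmid for CRISPR genome editing, built on a pUC19 backbone. It is propagated in E. coli at high copy from the ColE1/pUC-type origin and selected with ampicillin through the β-lactamase gene and its native promoter. Remnants of the pUC lac region (lac promoter, operator, CAP binding site, and short lacI and bom fragments) are also annotated, but these are backbone leftovers with no role in the mammalian cassette.

The payload is a single transcription unit driven by the composite CAG promoter, annotated here as its three parts: the CMV immediate-early enhancer, the chicken β-actin promoter and a chimeric β-actin/β-globin intron, which together give strong, broadly active expression in mammalian cells. A T7 promoter sits just downstream, which could allow in vitro transcription. The insert is Cas12i-Max, a synthetic sequence that the associated publication title describes as an engineered CRISPR-Cas nuclease for mammalian genome editing. The annotation software did not label this coding region, which presumably occupies the largely unannotated stretch between the T7 promoter and EGFP. The tiny "Z-basic tag" fragment called within that stretch is most likely a spurious match. According to the construct name, the nuclease is joined to EGFP by a T2A self-cleaving peptide, so both proteins are made from one transcript as separate polypeptides, and an SV40 polyadenylation signal terminates the unit.

No guide RNA expression cassette is annotated, so the crRNA would presumably be supplied from a separate construct. EGFP fluorescence offers a way to identify or sort transfected, nuclease-expressing cells. The sequence record is labelled a partial NGS result.
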