Features (pLannotate 1.2.2; 15 found; start..end, strand, type, name):
      8..387     +  enhancer       CMV enhancer: human cytomegalovirus immediate early enhancer
    389..664     +  promoter       chicken β-actin promoter: No description available
    665..1681    +  intron         chimeric intron: chimera between introns from chicken β-actin and rabbit β-globin
   1742..1760    +  promoter       T7 promoter: promoter for bacteriophage T7 RNA polymerase
   3909..3925    +  CDS            Z-basic tag (fragment): Z domain of staphylococcal protein A, engineered to contain multiple positive charges (Hedhammar and Hober, 2007) useful for purifying tagged proteins by cation-exchange chromatography
   5159..5878    +  CDS            EGFP: the original enhanced GFP (Yang et al., 1996) mammalian codon-optimized
   5921..6042    +  polyA_signal   SV40 poly(A) signal: SV40 polyadenylation signal
   6109..6125    -  protein_bind   lac operator: The lac repressor binds to the lac operator to inhibit transcription in E. coli. This inhibition can be relieved by adding lactose or isopropyl-β-D-thiogalactopyranoside (IPTG). lac repressor encoded by lacI
   6133..6163    -  promoter       lac promoter: promoter for the E. coli lac operon
   6178..6199    -  protein_bind   CAP binding site: CAP binding activates transcription in the presence of cAMP. E. coli catabolite activator protein
   6212..6304    -  CDS            lacI (fragment): lac repressor; lacI; The lac repressor binds to the lac operator to inhibit transcription in E. coli. This inhibition can be relieved by adding lactose or isopropyl-β-D-thiogalactopyranoside (IPTG).
   6487..7075    -  rep_origin     ori: high-copy-number ColE1/pMB1/pBR322/pUC origin of replication
   7246..8106    -  CDS            AmpR: β-lactamase; bla; confers resistance to ampicillin, carbenicillin, and related antibiotics
   8107..8211    -  promoter       AmpR promoter: bla
   8282..8326    -  misc_feature   bom (fragment): basis of mobility region from pBR322
>Addgene plasmid #188268 | pCAG-Cas12i-Max-T2A-EGFP | addgene full sequence | sequence record 373790 | Addgene Partial NGS Result
ACGCGTTGACATTGATTATTGACTAGTTATTAATAGTAATCAATTACGGGGTCATTAGTTCATAGCCCAT
ATATGGAGTTCCGCGTTACATAACTTACGGTAAATGGCCCGCCTGGCTGACCGCCCAACGACCCCCGCCC
ATTGACGTCAATAATGACGTATGTTCCCATAGTAACGCCAATAGGGACTTTCCATTGACGTCAATGGGTG
GAGTATTTACGGTAAACTGCCCACTTGGCAGTACATCAAGTGTATCATATGCCAAGTACGCCCCCTATTG
ACGTCAATGACGGTAAATGGCCCGCCTGGCATTATGCCCAGTACATGACCTTATGGGACTTTCCTACTTG
GCAGTACATCTACGTATTAGTCATCGCTATTACCATGGTCGAGGTGAGCCCCACGTTCTGCTTCACTCTC
CCCATCTCCCCCCCCTCCCCACCCCCAATTTTGTATTTATTTATTTTTTAATTATTTTGTGCAGCGATGG
GGGCGGGGGGGGGGGGGGGGCGCGCCAGGCGGGGCGGGGCGGGGCGAGGGGCGGGGCGGGGCGAGGCGGA
GAGGTGCGGCGGCAGCCAATCAGAGCGGCGCGCTCCGAAAGTTTCCTTTTATGGCGAGGCGGCGGCGGCG
GCGGCCCTATAAAAAGCGAAGCGCGCGGCGGGCGGGAGTCGCTGCGCGCTGCCTTCGCCCCGTGCCCCGC
TCCGCCGCCGCCTCGCGCCGCCCGCCCCGGCTCTGACTGACCGCGTTACTCCCACAGGTGAGCGGGCGGG
ACGGCCCTTCTCCTCCGGGCTGTAATTAGCGCTTGGTTTAATGACGGCTTGTTTCTTTTCTGTGGCTGCG
TGAAAGCCTTGAGGGGCTCCGGGAGGGCCCTTTGTGCGGGGGGAGCGGCTCGGGGGGTGCGTGCGTGTGT
GTGTGCGTGGGGAGCGCCGCGTGCGGCTCCGCGCTGCCCGGCGGCTGTGAGCGCTGCGGGCGCGGCGCGG
GGCTTTGTGCGCTCCGCAGTGTGCGCGAGGGGAGCGCGGCCGGGGGCGGTGCCCCGCGGTGCGGGGGGGG
CTGCGAGGGGAACAAAGGCTGCGTGCGGGGTGTGTGCGTGGGGGGGTGAGCAGGGGGTGTGGGCGCGTCG
GTCGGGCTGCAACCCCCCCTGCACCCCCCTCCCCGAGTTGCTGAGCACGGCCCGGCTTCGGGTGCGGGGC
TCCGTACGGGGCGTGGCGCGGGGCTCGCCGTGCCGGGCGGGGGGTGGCGGCAGGTGGGGGTGCCGGGCGG
GGCGGGGCCGCCTCGGGCCGGGGAGGGCTCGGGGGAGGGGCGCGGCGGCCCCCGGAGCGCCGGCGGCTGT
CGAGGCGCGGCGAGCCGCAGCCATTGCCTTTTATGGTAATCGTGCGAGAGGGCGCAGGGACTTCCTTTGT
CCCAAATCTGTGCGGAGCCGAAATCTGGGAGGCGCCGCCGCACCCCCTCTAGCGGGCGCGGGGCGAAGCG
GTGCGGCGCCGGCAGGAAGGAAATGGGCGGGGAGGGCCTTCGTGCGTCGCCGCGCCGCCGTCCCCTTCTC
CCTCTCCAGCCTCGGGGCTGTCCGCGGGGGGACGGCTGCCTTCGGGGGGGACGGGGCAGGGCGGGGTTCG
GCTTCTGGCGTGTGACCGGCGGCTCTAGCGCCTCTGCTAACCATGTTCATGCCTTCTTCTTTTTCCTACA
GCTCCTGGGCAACGTGCTGGTTATTGTGCTGTCTCATCATTTTGGCAAAGCTAGTGAATTCTAATACGAC
TCACTATAGGCCGCCACCATGCCCAAGAAGAAGAGGAAGGTTCCCGGGATGAGCAGCGCCATCAAGAGCT
ACAAGAGCGTGCTGCGCCCCAACGAGCGCAAGAACCAGCTGCTGAAGAGCACCATCCAGTGCCTGGAGGA
CGGCAGCGCCTTCTTCTTCAAGATGCTGCAGGGCCTGTTCGGCGGCATCACCCCCGAGATCGTGCGCTTC
AGCACCGAGCAGGAGAAGCAGCAGCAGGACATCGCCCTGTGGTGCGCCGTGAACTGGTTCCGCCCCGTGA
GCCAGGACAGCCTGACCCACACCATCGCCAGCGACAACCTGGTGGAGAAGTTCGAGGAGTACTACGGCGG
CACCGCCAGCGACGCCATCAAGCAGTACTTCAGCGCCAGCATCGGCGAGAGCTACTACTGGAACGACTGC
CGCCAGCAGTACTACGACCTGTGCCGCGAGCTGGGCGTGGAGGTGAGCGACCTGACCCACGACCTGGAGA
TCCTGTGCCGCGAGAAGTGCCTGGCCGTGGCCACCGAGAGCAACCAGTACAACAGCATCATCAGCGTGCT
GTTCGGCACCGGCAGAAAGGAGGACCGCAGCGTGAAGCTGCGCATCACCAAGAAGATCCTGGAGGCCATC
AGCAACCTGAAGGAGATCCCCAAGAACGTGGCCCCCATCCAGGAGATCATCCTGAACGTGGCCAAGGCCA
CCAAGGAGACCTTCCGCCAGGTGTACGCCGGCAACCTGGGCGCCCCCAGCACCCTGGAGAGATTCATCGC
CAAGGACGGCCAGAAGGAGTTCGACCTGAAGAAGCTGCAGACCGACCTGAAGAAGGTGATCCGCGGCAAG
AGCAAGGAGCGCGACTGGTGCTGCCAGGAGGAGCTGCGCAGCTACGTGGAGCAGAACACCATCCAGTACG
ACCTGTGGGCCTGGGGCGAGATGTTCAACAAGGCCCACACCGCCCTGAAGATCAAGAGCACCCGCAACTA
CAACTTCGCCAAGCAGCGCCTGGAGCAGTTCAAGAGAATCCAGAGCCTGAACAACCTGCTGGTGGTGAAG
AAGCTGAACGACTTCTTCGACAGCGAGTTCTTCAGCGGCGAGGAGACCTACACCATCTGCGTGCACCACC
TGGGCGGCAAGAGACTGAGCAAGCTGTACAAGGCCTGGGAGGACGACCCCGCCGACCCCGAGAACGCCAT
CGTGGTGCTGTGCGACGACCTGAAGAACAACTTCAAGAAGGAGCCCATCCGCAACATCCTGCGCTACATC
TTCACCATCCGCCAGGAGTGCAGCGCCCAGGACATCCTGGCCGCCGCCAAGTACAACCAGCAGCTGGACC
GCTACAAGAGCCAGAAGGCCAACCCCAGCGTGCTGGGCAACCAGGGCTTCACCTGGAGAAACGCCGTGAT
CCTGCCCGAGAAGGCCCAGCGCAACGACCGCCCCAACAGCCTGGACCTGCGCATCTGGCTGTACCTGAAG
CTGCGCCACCCCGACGGCCGCTGGAAGAAGCACCACATCCCCTTCTACGACACCCGCTTCTTCCAGGAGA
TCTACGCCGCCGGCAACAGCCCCGTGGACACCTGCCAGTTCCGCACCCCCCGCTTCGGCTACCACCTGCC
CAAGCTGACCGACCAGACCGCCATCCGCGTGAACAAGAAGCACGTGAAGGCCGCCAAGACCGAGGCCCGC
ATCCGCCTGGCCATCCAGCAGGGCACCCTGCCCGTGAGCAACCTGAAGATCACCAGAATCAGCGCCACCA
TCAACAGCAAGGGCCAGGTGCGCATCCCCGTGAAGTTCGACGTGGGCCGCCAGAAGGGCACCCTGCAGAT
CGGCGACCGCTTCTGCGGCTACGACCAGAACCAGACCGCCAGCCACGCCTACAGCCTGTGGGAGGTGGTG
AAGGAGGGCCAGTACCACAAGGAGCTGGGCTGCTTCGTGCGCTTCATCAGCAGCGGCGACATCGTGAGCA
TCACCGAGAACCGCGGCAACCAGTTCGACCAGCTGAGCTACGAGGGCCTGGCCTACCCCCAGTACGCCGA
CTGGCGCAAGAAGGCCAGCAAGTTCGTGAGCCTGTGGCAGATCACCAAGAAGAACAAGAAGAAGGAGATC
GTGACCGTGGAGGCCAAGGAGAAGTTCGACGCCATCTGCAAGTACCAGCCCCGCCTGTACAAGTTCAACA
AGGAGTACGCCTACCTGCTGCGCGACATCGTGCGCGGCAAGAGCCTGGTGGAGCTGCAGCAGATCCGCCA
GGAGATCTTCCGCTTCATCGAGCAGGACTGCGGCGTGACCCGCCTGGGCAGCCTGAGCCTGAGCACCCTG
GAGACCGTGAAGGCCGTGAAGGGCATCATCTACAGCTACTTCAGCACCGCCCTGAACGCCAGCAAGAACA
ACCCCATCAGCGACGAGCAGCGCAAGGAGTTCGACCCCGAGCTGTTCGCCCTGCTGGAGAAGCTGGAGCT
GATCCGCACCCGCAAGAAGAAGCAGAAGGTGGAGCGCATCGCCAACAGCCTGATCCAGACCTGCCTGGAG
AACAACATCAAGTTCATCCGCGGCGAGGGCGACCTGAGCACCACCAACAACGCCACCAAGAAGAAGGCCA
ACAGCCGCAGCATGGACTGGCTGGCCCGCGGCGTGTTCAACAAGATCCGCCAGCTGGCCCCCATGCACAA
CATCACCCTGTTCGGCTGCGGCAGCCTGTACACCAGCCACCAGGACCCCCTGGTGCACCGCAACCCCGAC
AAGGCCATGAAGTGCCGCTGGGCCGCCATCCCCGTGAAGGACATCGGCGACTGGGTGCTGCGCAAGCTGA
GCCAGAACCTGCGCGCCAAGAACATCGGCACCGGCGAGTACTACCACCAGGGCGTGAAGGAGTTCCTGAG
CCACTACGAGCTGCAGGACCTGGAGGAGGAGCTGCTGAAGTGGCGCAGCGACCGCAAGAGCAACATCCCC
TGCTGGGTGCTGCAGAACCGCCTGGCCGAGAAGCTGGGCAACAAGGAGGCCGTGGTGTACATCCCCGTGC
GCGGCGGCCGCATCTACTTCGCCACCCACAAGGTGGCCACCGGCGCCGTGAGCATCGTGTTCGACCAGAA
GCAGGTGTGGGTGTGCAACGCCGACCACGTGGCCGCCGCCAACATCGCCCTGACCGTGAAGGGCATCGGC
GAGCAGAGCAGCGACGAGGAGAACCCCGACGGCAGCCGCATCAAGCTGCAGCTGACCAGCGCTAGCCCAA
AGAAGAAGAGGAAAGTCTCTAGATACCCTTATGATGTTCCAGATTATGCCGGATACCCATACGATGTCCC
TGACTATGCAGGCTCCTACCCTTATGACGTCCCAGACTACGCCGGATCCAGGTCCGGCGGCGGAGAGGGC
AGAGGAAGTCTTCTAACATGCGGTGACGTGGAGGAGAATCCCGGCCCAATGGTGAGCAAGGGCGAGGAGC
TGTTCACCGGGGTGGTGCCCATCCTGGTCGAGCTGGACGGCGACGTAAACGGCCACAAGTTCAGCGTGTC
CGGCGAGGGCGAGGGCGATGCCACCTACGGCAAGCTGACCCTGAAGTTCATCTGCACCACCGGCAAGCTG
CCCGTGCCCTGGCCCACCCTCGTGACCACCCTGACCTACGGCGTGCAGTGCTTCAGCCGCTACCCCGACC
ACATGAAGCAGCACGACTTCTTCAAGTCCGCCATGCCCGAAGGCTACGTCCAGGAGCGCACCATCTTCTT
CAAGGACGACGGCAACTACAAGACCCGCGCCGAGGTGAAGTTCGAGGGCGACACCCTGGTGAACCGCATC
GAGCTGAAGGGCATCGACTTCAAGGAGGACGGCAACATCCTGGGGCACAAGCTGGAGTACAACTACAACA
GCCACAACGTCTATATCATGGCCGACAAGCAGAAGAACGGCATCAAGGTGAACTTCAAGATCCGCCACAA
CATCGAGGACGGCAGCGTGCAGCTCGCCGACCACTACCAGCAGAACACCCCCATCGGCGACGGCCCCGTG
CTGCTGCCCGACAACCACTACCTGAGCACCCAGTCCGCCCTGAGCAAAGACCCCAACGAGAAGCGCGATC
ACATGGTCCTGCTGGAGTTCGTGACCGCCGCCGGGATCACTCTCGGCATGGACGAGCTGTACAAGTAACT
GCAGCGCGGGGATCTCATGCTGGAGTTCTTCGCCCACCCCAACTTGTTTATTGCAGCTTATAATGGTTAC
AAATAAAGCAATAGCATCACAAATTTCACAAATAAAGCATTTTTTTCACTGCATTCTAGTTGTGGTTTGT
CCAAACTCATCAATGTATCTTATTAATTAACGTCGACCTCTAGCTAGAGCTTGGCGTAATCATGGTCATA
GCTGTTTCCTGTGTGAAATTGTTATCCGCTCACAATTCCACACAACATACGAGCCGGAAGCATAAAGTGT
AAAGCCTAGGGTGCCTAATGAGTGAGCTAACTCACATTAATTGCGTTGCGCTCACTGCCCGCTTTCCAGT
CGGGAAACCTGTCGTGCCAGCTGCATTAATGAATCGGCCAACGCGCGGGGAGAGGCGGTTTGCGTATTGG
GCGCTCTTCCGCTTCCTCGCTCACTGACTCGCTGCGCTCGGTCGTTCGGCTGCGGCGAGCGGTATCAGCT
CACTCAAAGGCGGTAATACGGTTATCCACAGAATCAGGGGATAACGCAGGAAAGAACATGTGAGCAAAAG
GCCAGCAAAAGGCCAGGAACCGTAAAAAGGCCGCGTTGCTGGCGTTTTTCCATAGGCTCCGCCCCCCTGA
CGAGCATCACAAAAATCGACGCTCAAGTCAGAGGTGGCGAAACCCGACAGGACTATAAAGATACCAGGCG
TTTCCCCCTGGAAGCTCCCTCGTGCGCTCTCCTGTTCCGACCCTGCCGCTTACCGGATACCTGTCCGCCT
TTCTCCCTTCGGGAAGCGTGGCGCTTTCTCATAGCTCACGCTGTAGGTATCTCAGTTCGGTGTAGGTCGT
TCGCTCCAAGCTGGGCTGTGTGCACGAACCCCCCGTTCAGCCCGACCGCTGCGCCTTATCCGGTAACTAT
CGTCTTGAGTCCAACCCGGTAAGACACGACTTATCGCCACTGGCAGCAGCCACTGGTAACAGGATTAGCA
GAGCGAGGTATGTAGGCGGTGCTACAGAGTTCTTGAAGTGGTGGCCTAACTACGGCTACACTAGAAGAAC
AGTATTTGGTATCTGCGCTCTGCTGAAGCCAGTTACCTTCGGAAAAAGAGTTGGTAGCTCTTGATCCGGC
AAACAAACCACCGCTGGTAGCGGTGGTTTTTTTGTTTGCAAGCAGCAGATTACGCGCAGAAAAAAAGGAT
CTCAAGAAGATCCTTTGATCTTTTCTACGGGGTCTGACGCTCAGTGGAACGAAAACTCACGTTAAGGGAT
TTTGGTCATGAGATTATCAAAAAGGATCTTCACCTAGATCCTTTTAAATTAAAAATGAAGTTTTAAATCA
ATCTAAAGTATATATGAGTAAACTTGGTCTGACAGTTACCAATGCTTAATCAGTGAGGCACCTATCTCAG
CGATCTGTCTATTTCGTTCATCCATAGTTGCCTGACTCCCCGTCGTGTAGATAACTACGATACGGGAGGG
CTTACCATCTGGCCCCAGTGCTGCAATGATACCGCGAGACCCACGCTCACCGGCTCCAGATTTATCAGCA
ATAAACCAGCCAGCCGGAAGGGCCGAGCGCAGAAGTGGTCCTGCAACTTTATCCGCCTCCATCCAGTCTA
TTAATTGTTGCCGGGAAGCTAGAGTAAGTAGTTCGCCAGTTAATAGTTTGCGCAACGTTGTTGCCATTGC
TACAGGCATCGTGGTGTCACGCTCGTCGTTTGGTATGGCTTCATTCAGCTCCGGTTCCCAACGATCAAGG
CGAGTTACATGATCCCCCATGTTGTGCAAAAAAGCGGTTAGCTCCTTCGGTCCTCCGATCGTTGTCAGAA
GTAAGTTGGCCGCAGTGTTATCACTCATGGTTATGGCAGCACTGCATAATTCTCTTACTGTCATGCCATC
CGTAAGATGCTTTTCTGTGACTGGTGAGTACTCAACCAAGTCATTCTGAGAATAGTGTATGCGGCGACCG
AGTTGCTCTTGCCCGGCGTCAATACGGGATAATACCGCGCCACATAGCAGAACTTTAAAAGTGCTCATCA
TTGGAAAACGTTCTTCGGGGCGAAAACTCTCAAGGATCTTACCGCTGTTGAGATCCAGTTCGATGTAACC
CACTCGTGCACCCAACTGATCTTCAGCATCTTTTACTTTCACCAGCGTTTCTGGGTGAGCAAAAACAGGA
AGGCAAAATGCCGCAAAAAAGGGAATAAGGGCGACACGGAAATGTTGAATACTCATACTCTTCCTTTTTC
AATATTATTGAAGCATTTATCAGGGTTATTGTCTCATGAGCGGATACATATTTGAATGTATTTAGAAAAA
TAAACAAATAGGGGTTCCGCGCACATTTCCCCGAAAAGTGCCACCTGACGTCGACGGATCGGGAGATCGA
TCTCCCGATCCCCTAGGGTCGACTCTCAGTACAATCTGCTCTGATGCCGCATAGTTAAGCCAGTATCTGC
TCCCTGCTTGTGTGTTGGAGGTCGCTGAGTAGTGCGCGAGCAAAATTTAAGCTACAACAAGGCAAGGCTT
GACCGACAATTGCATGAAGAATCTGCTTAGGGTTAGGCGTTTTGCGCTGCTTCGCGATGTACGGGCCAGA
TAT
